>Addgene plasmid #126259 | pGWB14-LYX041 | addgene full sequence | sequence record 246503 | Addgene NGS Result
TCGGTCTTGCCTTGCTCGTCGGTGATGTACTTCACCAGCTCCGCGAAGTCGCTCTTCTTGATGGAGCGCA
TGGGGACGTGCTTGGCAATCACGCGCACCCCCCGGCCGTTTTAGCGGCTAAAAAAGTCATGGCTCTGCCC
TCGGGCGGACCACGCCCATCATGACCTTGCCAAGCTCGTCCTGCTTCTCTTCGATCTTCGCCAGCAGGGC
GAGGATCGTGGCATCACCGAACCGCGCCGTGCGCGGGTCGTCGGTGAGCCAGAGTTTCAGCAGGCCGCCC
AGGCGGCCCAGGTCGCCATTGATGCGGGCCAGCTCGCGGACGTGCTCATAGTCCACGACGCCCGTGATTT
TGTAGCCCTGGCCGACGGCCAGCAGGTAGGCCGACAGGCTCATGCCGGCCGCCGCCGCCTTTTCCTCAAT
CGCTCTTCGTTCGTCTGGAAGGCAGTACACCTTGATAGGTGGGCTGCCCTTCCTGGTTGGCTTGGTTTCA
TCAGCCATCCGCTTGCCCTCATCTGTTACGCCGGCGGTAGCCGGCCAGCCTCGCAGAGCAGGATTCCCGT
TGAGCACCGCCAGGTGCGAATAAGGGACAGTGAAGAAGGAACACCCGCTCGCGGGTGGGCCTACTTCACC
TATCCTGCCCGGCTGACGCCGTTGGATACACCAAGGAAAGTCTACACGAACCCTTTGGCAAAATCCTGTA
TATCGTGCGAAAAAGGATGGATATACCGAAAAAATCGCTATAATGACCCCGAAGCAGGGTTATGCAGCGG
AAAAGCGCCACGCTTCCCGAAGGGAGAAAGGCGGACAGGTATCCGGTAAGCGGCAGGGTCGGAACAGGAG
AGCGCACGAGGGAGCTTCCAGGGGGAAACGCCTGGTATCTTTATAGTCCTGTCGGGTTTCGCCACCTCTG
ACTTGAGCGTCGATTTTTGTGATGCTCGTCAGGGGGGCGGAGCCTATGGAAAAACGCCAGCAACGCGGCC
TTTTTACGGTTCCTGGCCTTTTGCTGGCCTTTTGCTCACATGTTCTTTCCTGCGTTATCCCCTGATTCTG
TGGATAACCGTATTACCGCCTTTGAGTGAGCTGATACCGCTCGCCGCAGCCGAACGACCGAGCGCAGCGA
GTCAGTGAGCGAGGAAGCGGAAGAGCGCCAGAAGGCCGCCAGAGAGGCCGAGCGCGGCCGTGAGGCTTGG
ACGCTAGGGCAGGGCATGAAAAAGCCCGTAGCGGGCTGCTACGGGCGTCTGACGCGGTGGAAAGGGGGAG
GGGATGTTGTCTACATGGCTCTGCTGTAGTGAGTGGGTTGCGCTCCGGCAGCGGTCCTGATCAATCGTCA
CCCTTTCTCGGTCCTTCAACGTTCCTGACAACGAGCCTCCTTTTCGCCAATCCATCGACAATCACCGCGA
GTCCCTGCTCGAACGCTGCGTCCGGACCGGCTTCGTCGAAGGCGTCTATCGCGGCCCGCAACAGCGGCGA
GAGCGGAGCCTGTTCAACGGTGCCGCCGCGCTCGCCGGCATCGCTGTCGCCGGCCTGCTCCTCAAGCACG
GCCCCAACAGTGAAGTAGCTGATTGTCATCAGCGCATTGACGGCGTCCCCGGCCGAAAAACCCGCCTCGC
AGAGGAAGCGAAGCTGCGCGTCGGCCGTTTCCATCTGCGGTGCGCCCGGTCGCGTGCCGGCATGGATGCG
CGCGCCATCGCGGTAGGCGAGCAGCGCCTGCCTGAAGCTGCGGGCATTCCCGATCAGAAATGAGCGCCAG
TCGTCGTCGGCTCTCGGCACCGAATGCGTATGATTCTCCGCCAGCATGGCTTCGGCCAGTGCGTCGAGCA
GCGCCCGCTTGTTCCTGAAGTGCCAGTAAAGCGCCGGCTGCTGAACCCCCAACCGTTCCGCCAGTTTGCG
TGTCGTCAGACCGTCTACGCCGACCTCGTTCAACAGGTCCAGGGCGGCACGGATCACTGTATTCGGCTGC
AACTTTGTCATGCTTGACACTTTATCACTGATAAACATAATATGTCCACCAACTTATCAGTGATAAAGAA
TCCGCGCGTTCAATCGGACCAGCGGAGGCTGGTCCGGAGGCCAGACGTGAAACCCAACATACCCCTGATC
GTAATTCTGAGCACTGTCGCGCTCGACGCTGTCGGCATCGGCCTGATTATGCCGGTGCTGCCGGGCCTCC
TGCGCGATCTGGTTCACTCGAACGACGTCACCGCCCACTATGGCATTCTGCTGGCGCTGTATGCGTTGGT
GCAATTTGCCTGCGCACCTGTGCTGGGCGCGCTGTCGGATCGTTTCGGGCGGCGGCCAATCTTGCTCGTC
TCGCTGGCCGGCGCCAGATCTGGGGAACCCTGTGGTTGGCATGCACATACAAATGGACGAACGGATAAAC
CTTTTCACGCCCTTTTAAATATCCGATTATTCTAATAAACGCTCTTTTCTCTTAGGTTTACCCGCCAATA
TATCCTGTCAAACACTGATAGTTTAAACGTTGCGATTAAGAATTCGAGCTCGGTACCCCCCTACTCCAAA
AATGTCAAAGATACAGTCTCAGAAGACCAAAGGGCTATTGAGACTTTTCAACAAAGGGTAATTTCGGGAA
ACCTCCTCGGATTCCATTGCCCAGCTATCTGTCACTTCATCGAAAGGACAGTAGAAAAGGAAGGTGGCTC
CTACAAATGCCATCATTGCGATAAAGGAAAGGCTATCATTCAAGATGCCTCTGCCGACAGTGGTCCCAAA
GATGGACCCCCACCCACGAGGAGCATCGTGGAAAAAGAAGACGTTCCAACCACGTCTTCAAAGCAAGTGG
ATTGATGTGACATCTCCACTGACGTAAGGGATGACGCACAATCCCACTATCCTTCGCAAGACCCTTCCTC
TATATAAGGAAGTTCATTTCATTTGGAGAGGACAGCCCAAGCTTCGACTCTAGAGGATCCCCTTAAATCG
ATATGGAACGAGCTATACAAGGAAACGACGCTAGGGAACAAGCTAACAGTGAACGTTGGGATGGAGGATC
AGGAGGTACCACTTCTCCCTTCAAACTTCCTGACGAAAGTCCGAGTTGGACTGAGTGGCGGCTACATAAC
GATGAGACGAATTCGAATCAAGATAATCCCCTTGGTTTCAAGGAAAGCTGGGGTTTCGGGAAAGTTGTAT
TTAAGAGATATCTCAGATACGACAGGACGGAAGCTTCACTGCACAGAGTCCTTGGATCTTGGACGGGAGA
TTCGGTTAACTATGCAGCATCTCGATTTTTCGGTTTCGACCAGATCGGATGTACCTATAGTATTCGGTTT
CGAGGAGTTAGTATCACCGTTTCTGGAGGGTCTCGAACTCTTCAGCATCTCTGTGAGATGGCAATTCGGT
CTAAGCAAGAACTGCTACAGCTTGCCCCAATCGAAGTGGAAAGTAATGTATCAAGAGGATGCCCTGAAGG
TACTCAAACCTTCGAAAAAGAAAGCGAGTAAGTCGAGGGCGAGCTCGAATTCGGTACGCTGAAATCACCA
GTCTCTCTCTACAAATCTATCTCTCTCTATTTTCTCCATAAATAATGTGTGAGTAGTTTCCCGATAAGGG
AAATTAGGGTTCTTATAGGGTTTCGCTCATGTGTTGAGCATATAAGAAACCCTTAGTATGTATTTGTATT
TGTAAAATACTTCTATCAATAAAATTTCTAATTCCTAAAACCAAAATCCAGTACTAAAATCCAGATCTCC
CTGCAGGTCCCCAGATTAGCCTTTTCAATTTCAGAAAGAATGCTAACCCACAGATGGTTAGAGAGGCTTA
CGCAGCAGGTCTCATCAAGACGATCTACCCGAGCAATAATCTCCAGGAAATCAAATACCTTCCCAAGAAG
GTTAAAGATGCAGTCAAAAGATTCAGGACTAACTGCATCAAGAACACAGAGAAAGATATATTTCTCAAGA
TCAGAAGTACTATTCCAGTATGGACGATTCAAGGCTTGCTTCACAAACCAAGGCAAGTAATAGAGATTGG
AGTCTCTAAAAAGGTAGTTCCCACTGAATCAAAGGCCATGGAGTCAAAGATTCAAATAGAGGACCTAACA
GAACTCGCCGTAAAGACTGGCGAACAGTTCATACAGAGTCTCTTACGACTCAATGACAAGAAGAAAATCT
TCGTCAACATGGTGGAGCACGACACACTTGTCTACTCCAAAAATATCAAAGATACAGTCTCAGAAGACCA
AAGGGCAATTGAGACTTTTCAACAAAGGGTAATATCCGGAAACCTCCTCGGATTCCATTGCCCAGCTATC
TGTCACTTTATTGTGAAGATAGTGGAAAAGGAAGGTGGCTCCTACAAATGCCATCATTGCGATAAAGGAA
AGGCCATCGTTGAAGATGCCTCTGCCGACAGTGGTCCCAAAGATGGACCCCCACCCACGAGGAGCATCGT
GGAAAAAGAAGACGTTCCAACCACGTCTTCAAAGCAAGTGGATTGATGTGATATCTCCACTGACGTAAGG
GATGACGCACAATCCCACTATCCTTCGCAAGACCCTTCCTCTATATAAGGAAGTTCATTTCATTTGGAGA
GAACACGGGGGACAAGTTTGTACAAAAAAGCAGGCTCCACCACTAGTATGGCTGAAACAGAAGAAGATGG
TTCAAGTTGGCTTATAGAACTTGGGTTAATGGAAGACCTTCCTTCCCTTGAACCCAATGCTCAATGGCCC
TCTACTGCTTTTTCCCTTCCTAATAATCTCAGTTCTGGATTAGATGATTCCTACGGCAACTCAGATAGTT
TGAAGGACTGCGGCTCCAAAAAGAGGGCGAGATCTGGAGCATGTGCGTCTGACTCAAAAGCACATAGGGA
GAAAATGCGTAGGGACAAGCTGAATGACAGGTTCCAAGAATTAAGTTCAATCCTGGAACCTGGAAAGCAG
CCCAAAATGGATAAATCTGTTATCTTGAGTGATGCGGTTCGAATAGTGGTGCAGTTGAGAGATGAAGCTC
AGAAGCTCAAAGAGTCTTATGACAACTTGCAGGAGAAGGTTAATGAATTGAAGGCTGAGAAAAATGAACT
CCGAGATGAGAAACAGAAGCTGAAAGCAGAGAAAGACAAACTTGAGCAGCAACTGAAGACCACGAACGCT
CAACCTGGGTTTTTACCGCACCCTCCTGCAATGGCTTCTCCTTTTTCAGCTCCACATCAAGTCTATGCAA
GCAAAATGATGCCATATCTTGGCTACCCTGGAATCCCTATGTGGCAGTTTGTGCCTCCTGCTGCAGTTGA
TACCTCAGAGGATCATGCTCTCCGTCCCCCAGTTGCTCCCGGGGACCCAGCTTTCTTGTACAAAGTGGTT
GATAACAGCGGGTTAATTAACATCTTTTACCCATACGATGTTCCTGACTATGCGGGCTATCCCTATGACG
TCCCGGACTATGCAGGATCCTATCCATATGACGTTCCAGATTACGCTGCTCAGTGCAGCGCTTAGAGCTC
GAATTTCCCCGATCGTTCAAACATTTGGCAATAAAGTTTCTTAAGATTGAATCCTGTTGCCGGTCTTGCG
ATGATTATCATATAATTTCTGTTGAATTACGTTAAGCATGTAATAATTAACATGTAATGCATGACGTTAT
TTATGAGATGGGTTTTTATGATTAGAGTCCCGCAATTATACATTTAATACGCGATAGAAAACAAAATATA
GCGCGCAAACTAGGATAAATTATCGCGCGCGGTGTCATCTATGTTACTAGATCGGGAATTAGCTTCATCA
ACGCAAGACATGCGCACGACCGTCTGACAGGAGAGGAATTTCCGACGAGCACAGAAAGGACTTGCTCTTG
GACGTAGGCCTATTTCTCAGGCACATGTATCAAGTGTTCGGACGTGGGTTTTCGATGGTGTATCAGCCGC
CGCCAACTGGGAGATGAGGAGGCTTTCTTGGGGGGCAGTCAGCAGTTCATTTCACAAGACAGAGGAACTT
GTAAGGAGATGCACTGATTTATCTTGGCGCAAACCAGCAGGACGAATTAGTGGGAATAGCCCGCGAATAT
CTAAGTTATGCCTGTCGGCATGAGCAGAAACTTCCAATTCGAAACAGTTTGGAGAGGTTGTTTTTGGGCA
TACCTTTTGTTAGTCAGCCTCTCGATTGCTCATCGTCATTACACAGTACCGAAGTTTGATCGATCTAGTA
ACATAGATGACACCGCGCGCGATAATTTATCCTAGTTTGCGCGCTATATTTTGTTTTCTATCGCGTATTA
AATGTATAATTGCGGGACTCTAATCATAAAAACCCATCTCATAAATAACGTCATGCATTACATGTTAATT
ATTACATGCTTAACGTAATTCAACAGAAATTATATGATAATCATCGCAAGACCGGCAACAGGATTCAATC
TTAAGAAACTTTATTGCCAAATGTTTGAACGATCTGCTTCGACGCACTCCTTCTTTACTCCACCATCTCG
TCCTTATTGAAAACGTGGGTAGCACCAAAACGAATCAAGTCGCTGGAACTGAAGTTACCAATCACGCTGG
ATGATTTGCCAGTTGGATTAATCTTGCCTTTCCCCGCATGAATAATATTGATGAATGCATGCGTGAGGGG
TATTTCGATTTTGGCAATAGCTGCAATTGCCGCGACATCCTCCAACGAGCATAATTCTTCAGAAAAATAG
CGATGTTCCATGTTGTCAGGGCATGCATGATGCACGTTATGAGGTGACGGTGCTAGGCAGTATTCCCTCA
AAGTTTCATAGTCAGTATCATATTCATCATTGCATTCCTGCAAGAGAGAATTGAGACGCAATCCACACGC
TGCGGCAACCTTCCGGCGTTCGTGGTCTATTTGCTCTTGGACGTTGCAAACGTAAGTGTTGGATCCCGGT
CGGCATCTACTCTATTCCTTTGCCCTCGGACGAGTGCTGGGGCGTCGGTTTCCACTATCGGCGAGTACTT
CTACACAGCCATCGGTCCAGACGGCCGCGCTTCTGCGGGCGATTTGTGTACGCCCGACAGTCCCGGCTCC
GGATCGGACGATTGCGTCGCATCGACCCTGCGCCCAAGCTGCATCATCGAAATTGCCGTCAACCAAGCTC
TGATAGAGTTGGTCAAGACCAATGCGGAGCATATACGCCCGGAGCCGCGGCGATCCTGCAAGCTCCGGAT
GCCTCCGCTCGAAGTAGCGCGTCTGCTGCTCCATACAAGCCAACCACGGCCTCCAGAAGAAGATGTTGGC
GACCTCGTATTGGGAATCCCCGAACATCGCCTCGCTCCAGTCAATGACCGCTGTTATGCGGCCATTGTCC
GTCAGGACATTGTTGGAGCCGAAATCCGCGTGCACGAGGTGCCGGACTTCGGGGCAGTCCTCGGCCCAAA
GCATCAGCTCATCGAGAGCCTGCGCGACGGACGCACTGACGGTGTCGTCCATCACAGTTTGCCAGTGATA
CACATGGGGATCAGCAATCGCGCATATGAAATCACGCCATGTAGTGTATTGACCGATTCCTTGCGGTCCG
AATGGGCCGAACCCGCTCGTCTGGCTAAGATCGGCCGCAGCGATCGCATCCATGGCCTCCGCGACCGGCT
GCAGAACAGCGGGCAGTTCGGTTTCAGGCAGGTCTTGCAACGTGACACCCTGTGCACGGCGGGAGATGCA
ATAGGTCAGGCTCTCGCTGAATTCCCCAATGTCAAGCACTTCCGGAATCGGGAGCGCGGCCGATGCAAAG
TGCCGATAAACATAACGATCTTTGTAGAAACCATCGGCGCAGCTATTTACCCGCAGGACATATCCACGCC
CTCCTACATCGAAGCTGAAAGCACGAGATTCTTCGCCCTCCGAGAGCTGCATCAGGTCGGAGACGCTGTC
GAACTTTTCGATCAGAAACTTCTCGACAGACGTCGCGGTGAGTTCAGGCTTTTTCATATCGGGGTCGTCC
TCTCCAAATGAAATGAACTTCCTTATATAGAGGAAGGGTCTTGCGAAGGATAGTGGGATTGTGCGTCATC
CCTTACGTCAGTGGAGATATCACATCAATCCACTTGCTTTGAAGACGTGGTTGGAACGTCTTCTTTTTCC
ACGATGCTCCTCGTGGGTGGGGGTCCATCTTTGGGACCACTGTCGGCAGAGGCATCTTGAACGATAGCCT
TTCCTTTATCGCAATGATGGCATTTGTAGGTGCCACCTTCCTTTTCTACTGTCCTTTTGATGAAGTGACA
GATAGCTGGGCAATGGAATCCGAGGAGGTTTCCCGATATTACCCTTTGTTGAAAAGTCTCAATAGCCCTT
TGGTCTTCTGAGACTGTATCTTTGATATTCTTGGAGTAGACGAGAGTGTCGTGCTCCACCATGTTGACGG
ATCTCTAGGACGCGTCGACGCGTCGACGCGTCGACGCGTCGACGCGTCCTAGAAGCTAATTCACTGGCCG
TCGTTTTACAACGTCGTGACTGGGAAAACCCTGGCGTTACCCAACTTAATCGCCTTGCAGCACATCCCCC
TTTCGCCAGCTGGCGTAATAGCGAAGAGGCCCGCACCGATCGCCCTTCCCAACAGTTGCGCAGCCTGAAT
G
[44 nt withheld, positions 8542-8585]
C
[141 nt withheld, positions 8587-8727]
CCTTTGACGTTGGAGTCCACGTTCTTT
[37 nt withheld, positions 8755-8791]
ACCCTATCTCGGGCTATTCTTTTGATTTATAAGGGATTTTGCCGATTTCGGAACCACCATCAAACAGGAT
TTTCGCCTGCTGGGGCAAACCAGCGTGGACCGCTTGCTGCAACTCTCTCAGGGCCAGGCGGTGAAGGGCA
ATCAGCTGTTGCCCGTCTCACTGGTGAAAAGAAAAACCACCCCAGTACATTAAAAACGTCCGCAATGTGT
TATTAAGTTGTCTAAGCGTCAATTTGTTTACACCACAATATATCCTGCCACCAGCCAGCCAACAGCTCCC
CGACCGGCAGCTCGGCACAAAATCACCACTCGATACAGGCAGCCCATCAGTCCGGGACGGCGTCAGCGGG
AGAGCCGTTGTAAGGCGGCAGACTTTGCTCATGTTACCGATGCTATTCGGAAGAACGGCAACTAAGCTGC
CGGGTTTGAAACACGGATGATCTCGCGGAGGGTAGCATGTTGATTGTAACGATGACAGAGCGTTGCTGCC
TGTGATCAAATATCATCTCCCTCGCAGAGATCCGAATTATCAGCCTTCTTATTCATTTCTCGCTTAACCG
TGACAGGCTGTCGATCTTGAGAACTATGCCGACATAATAGGAAATCGCTGGATAAAGCCGCTGAGGAAGC
TGAGTGGCGCTATTTCTTTAGAAGTGAACGTTGACGATATCAACTCCCCTATCCATTGCTCACCGAATGG
TACAGGTCGGGGACCCGAAGTTCCGACTGTCGGCCTGATGCATCCCCGGCTGATCGACCCCAGATCTGGG
GCTGAGAAAGCCCAGTAAGGAAACAACTGTAGGTTCGAGTCGCGAGATCCCCCGGAACCAAAGGAAGTAG
GTTAAACCCGCTCCGATCAGGCCGAGCCACGCCAGGCCGAGAACATTGGTTCCTGTAGGCATCGGGATTG
GCGGATCAAACACTAAAGCTACTGGAACGAGCAGAAGTCCTCCGGCCGCCAGTTGCCAGGCGGTAAAGGT
GAGCAGAGGCACGGGAGGTTGCCACTTGCGGGTCAGCACGGTTCCGAACGCCATGGAAACCGCCCCCGCC
AGGCCCGCTGCGACGCCGACAGGATCTAGCGCTGCGTTTGGTGTCAACACCAACAGCGCCACGCCCGCAG
TTCCGCAAATAGCCCCCAGGACCGCCATCAATCGTATCGGGCTACCTAGCAGAGCGGCAGAGATGAACAC
GACCATCAGCGGCTGCACAGCGCCTACCGTCGCCGCGACCCCGCCCGGCAGGCGGTAGACCGAAATAAAC
AACAAGCTCCAGAATAGCGAAATATTAAGTGCGCCGAGGATGAAGATGCGCATCCACCAGATTCCCGTTG
GAATCTGTCGGACGATCATCACGAGCAATAAACCCGCCGGCAACGCCCGCAGCAGCATACCGGCGACCCC
TCGGCCTCGCTGTTCGGGCTCCACGAAAACGCCGGACAGATGCGCCTTGTGAGCGTCCTTGGGGCCGTCC
TCCTGTTTGAAGACCGACAGCCCAATGATCTCGCCGTCGATGTAGGCGCCGAATGCCACGGCATCTCGCA
ACCGTTCAGCGAACGCCTCCATGGGCTTTTTCTCCTCGTGCTCGTAAACGGACCCGAACATCTCTGGAGC
TTTCTTCAGGGCCGACAATCGGATCTCGCGGAAATCCTGCACGTCGGCCGCTCCAAGCCGTCGAATCTGA
GCCTTAATCACAATTGTCAATTTTAATCCTCTGTTTATCGGCAGTTCGTAGAGCGCGCCGTGCGTCCCGA
GCGATACTGAGCGAAGCAAGTGCGTCGAGCAGTGCCCGCTTGTTCCTGAAATGCCAGTAAAGCGCTGGCT
GCTGAACCCCCAGCCGGAACTGACCCCACAAGGCCCTAGCGTTTGCAATGCACCAGGTCATCATTGACCC
AGGCGTGTTCCACCAGGCCGCTGCCTCGCAACTCTTCGCAGGCTTCGCCGACCTGCTCGCGCCACTTCTT
CACGCGGGTGGAATCCGATCCGCACATGAGGCGGAAGGTTTCCAGCTTGAGCGGGTACGGCTCCCGGTGC
GAGCTGAAATAGTCGAACATCCGTCGGGCCGTCGGCGACAGCTTGCGGTACTTCTCCCATATGAATTTCG
TGTAGTGGTCGCCAGCAAACAGCACGACGATTTCCTCGTCGATCAGGACCTGGCAACGGGACGTTTTCTT
GCCACGGTCCAGGACGCGGAAGCGGTGCAGCAGCGACACCGATTCCAGGTGCCCAACGCGGTCGGACGTG
AAGCCCATCGCCGTCGCCTGTAGGCGCGACAGGCATTCCTCGGCCTTCGTGTAATACCGGCCATTGATCG
ACCAGCCCAGGTCCTGGCAAAGCTCGTAGAACGTGAAGGTGATCGGCTCGCCGATAGGGGTGCGCTTCGC
GTACTCCAACACCTGCTGCCACACCAGTTCGTCATCGTCGGCCCGCAGCTCGACGCCGGTGTAGGTGATC
TTCACGTCCTTGTTGACGTGGAAAATGACCTTGTTTTGCAGCGCCTCGCGCGGGATTTTCTTGTTGCGCG
TGGTGAACAGGGCAGAGCGGGCCGTGTCGTTTGGCATCGCTCGCATCGTGTCCGGCCACGGCGCAATATC
GAACAAGGAAAGCTGCATTTCCTTGATCTGCTGCTTCGTGTGTTTCAGCAACGCGGCCTGCTTGGCCTCG
CTGACCTGTTTTGCCAGGTCCTCGCCGGCGGTTTTTCGCTTCTTGGTCGTCATAGTTCCTCGCGTGTCGA
TGGTCATCGACTTCGCCAAACCTGCCGCCTCCTGTTCGAGACGACGCGAACGCTCCACGGCGGCCGATGG
CGCGGGCAGGGCAGGGGGAGCCAGTTGCACGCTGTCGCGCTCGATCTTGGCCGTAGCTTGCTGGACCATC
GAGCCGACGGACTGGAAGGTTTCGCGGGGCGCACGCATGACGGTGCGGCTTGCGATGGTTTCGGCATCCT
CGGCGGAAAACCCCGCGTCGATCAGTTCTTGCCTGTATGCCTTCCGGTCAAACGTCCGATTCATTCACCC
TCCTTGCGGGATTGCCCCGACTCACGCCGGGGCAATGTGCCCTTATTCCTGATTTGACCCGCCTGGTGCC
TTGGTGTCCAGATAATCCACCTTATCGGCAATGAAGTCGGTCCCGTAGACCGTCTGGCCGTCCTTCTCGT
ACTTGGTATTCCGAATCTTGCCCTGCACGAATACCAGCGACCCCTTGCCCAAATACTTGCCGTGGGCCTC
GGCCTGAGAGCCAAAACACTTGATGCGGAAGAAGTCGGTGCGCTCCTGCTTGTCGCCGGCATCGTTGCGC
CACATCTAGGTACTAAAACAATTCATCCAGTAAAATATAATATTTTATTTTCTCCCAATCAGGCTTGATC
CCCTGTAAGTCAAAAAATAGCTCGACATACTGTTCTTCCCCGATATCCTCCCTGATCGACCGGACGCAGA
AGGCAATGTCATACCACTTGTCCGCCCTGCCGCTTCTCCCAAGATCAATAAAGCCACTTACTTTGCCATC
TTTCACAAAGATGTTGCTGTCTCCCAGGTCGCCGTGGGAAAAGACAAGTTCCTCTTCGGGCTTTTCCGTC
TTTAAAAAATCATACAGCTCGCGCGGATCTTTAAATGGAGTGTCTTCTTCCCAGTTTTCGCAATCCACAT
CGGCCAGATCGTTATTCAGTAAGTAATCCAATTCGGCTAAGCGGCTGTCTAAGCTATTCGTATAGGGACA
ATCCGATATGTCGATGGAGTGAAAGAGCCTGATGCACTCCGCATACAGCTCGATAATCTTTTCAGGGCTT
TGTTCATCTTCATACTCTTCCGAGCAAAGGACGCCATCGGCCTCACTCATGAGCAGATTGCTCCAGCCAT
CATGCCGTTCAAAGTGCAGGACCTTTGGAACAGGCAGCTTTCCTTCCAGCCATAGCATCATGTCCTTTTC
CCGTTCCACATCATAGGTGGTCCCTTTATACCGGCTGTCCGTCATTTTTAAATATAGGTTTTCATTTTCT
CCCACCAGCTTATATACCTTAGCAGGAGACATTCCTTCCGTATCTTTTACGCAGCGGTATTTTTCGATCA
GTTTTTTCAATTCCGGTGATATTCTCATTTTAGCCATTTATTATTTCCTTCCTCTTTTCTACAGTATTTA
AAGATACCCCAAGAAGCTAATTATAACAAGACGAACTCCAATTCACTGTTCCTTGCATTCTAAAACCTTA
AATACCAGAAAACAGCTTTTTCAAAGTTGTTTTCAAAGTTGGCGTATAACATAGTATCGACGGAGCCGAT
TTTGAAACCACAATTATGGGTGATGCTGCCAACTTACTGATTTAGTGTATGATGGTGTTTTTGAGGTGCT
CCAGTGGCTTCTGTTTCTATCAGCTGTCCCTCCTGTTCAGCTACTGACGGGGTGGTGCGTAACGGCAAAA
GCACCGCCGGACATCAGCGCTATCTCTGCTCTCACTGCCGTAAAACATGGCAACTGCAGTTCACTTACAC
CGCTTCTCAACCCGGTACGCACCAGAAAATCATTGATATGGCCATGAATGGCGTTGGATGCCGGGCAACA
GCCCGCATTATGGGCGTTGGCCTCAACACGATTTTACGTCACTTAAAAAACTCAGGCCGCAGTCGGTAAC
CTCGCGCATACAGCCGGGCAGTGACGTCATCGTCTGCGCGGAAATGGACGAACAGTGGGGCTATGTCGGG
GCTAAATCGCGCCAGCGCTGGCTGTTTTACGCGTATGACAGTCTCCGGAAGACGGTTGTTGCGCACGTAT
TCGGTGAACGCACTATGGCGACGCTGGGGCGTCTTATGAGCCTGCTGTCACCCTTTGACGTGGTGATATG
GATGACGGATGGCTGGCCGCTGTATGAATCCCGCCTGAAGGGAAAGCTGCACGTAATCAGCAAGCGATAT
ACGCAGCGAATTGAGCGGCATAACCTGAATCTGAGGCAGCACCTGGCACGGCTGGGACGGAAGTCGCTGT
CGTTCTCAAAATCGGTGGAGCTGCATGACAAAGTCATCGGGCATTATCTGAACATAAAACACTATCAATA
AGTTGGAGTCATTACCCAATTATGATAGAATTTACAAGCTATAAGGTTATTGTCCTGGGTTTCAAGCATT
AGTCCATGCAAGTTTTTATGCTTTGCCCATTCTATAGATATATTGATAAGCGCGCTGCCTATGCCTTGCC
CCCTGAAATCCTTACATACGGCGATATCTTCTATATAAAAGATATATTATCTTATCAGTATTGTCAATAT
ATTCAAGGCAATCTGCCTCCTCATCCTCTTCATCCTCTTCGTCTTGGTAGCTTTTTAAATATGGCGCTTC
ATAGAGTAATTCTGTAAAGGTCCAATTCTCGTTTTCATACCTCGGTATAATCTTACCTATCACCTCAAAT
GGTTCGCTGGGTTTATCGCACCCCCGAACACGAGCACGGCACCCGCGACCACTATGCCAAGAATGCCCAA
GGTAAAAATTGCCGGCCCCGCCATGAAGTCCGTGAATGCCCCGACGGCCGAAGTGAAGGGCAGGCCGCCA
CCCAGGCCGCCGCCCTCACTGCCCGGCACCTGGTCGCTGAATGTCGATGCCAGCACCTGCGGCACGTCAA
TGCTTCCGGGCGTCGCGCTCGGGCTGATCGCCCATCCCGTTACTGCCCCGATCCCGGCAATGGCAAGGAC
TGCCAGCGCTGCCATTTTTGGGGTGAGGCCGTTCGCGGCCGAGGGGCGCAGCCCCTGGGGGGATGGGAGG
CCCGCGTTAGCGGGCCGGGAGGGTTCGAGAAGGGGGGGCACCCCCCTTCGGCGTGCGCGGTCACGCGCAC
AGGGCGCAGCCCTGGTTAAAAACAAGGTTTATAAATATTGGTTTAAAAGCAGGTTAAAAGACAGGTTAGC
GGTGGCCGAAAAACGGGCGGAAACCCTTGCAAATGCTGGATTTTCTGCCTGTGGACAGCCCCTCAAATGT
CAATAGGTGCGCCCCTCATCTGTCAGCACTCTGCCCCTCAAGTGTCAAGGATCGCGCCCCTCATCTGTCA
GTAGTCGCGCCCCTCAAGTGTCAATACCGCAGGGCACTTATCCCCAGGCTTGTCCACATCATCTGTGGGA
AACTCGCGTAAAATCAGGCGTTTTCGCCGATTTGCGAGGCTGGCCAGCTCCACGTCGCCGGCCGAAATCG
AGCCTGCCCCTCATCTGTCAACGCCGCGCCGGGTGAGTCGGCCCCTCAAGTGTCAACGTCCGCCCCTCAT
CTGTCAGTGAGGGCCAAGTTTTCCGCGAGGTATCCACAACGCCGGCGGCCGCGGTGTCTCGCACACGGCT
TCGACGGCGTTTCTGGCGCGTTTGCAGGGCCATAGACGGCCGCCAGCCCAGCGGCGAGGGCAACCAGCCC
GGTGAGCGTCGGAAAGGCGC
Features (pLannotate 1.2.2; 36 found; start..end, strand, type, name):
      3..89      -  CDS            traI (fragment): TRAI6_ECOLX - Experimental evidence at protein level: Swiss-Prot protein existence level 1. The initiation process of transfer DNA synthesis requires the interaction of at least three plasmid-specific components (TraH, I, and J) at the transfer origin resulting in the assembly of a specialised nucleoprotein complex - the relaxosome. Site- and strand-specific cleavage at the transfer origin is dependent on TraI and TraJ. From Escherichia coli.
    127..498     -  CDS            traJ: oriT-recognizing protein; traJ
    531..640     -  oriT           oriT: incP origin of transfer
    772..962     +  rep_origin     ori (fragment): high-copy-number ColE1/pMB1/pBR322/pUC origin of replication
   1321..1971    -  CDS            TetR: tetracycline resistance regulatory protein; tetR
   2077..2326    +  CDS            TcR (fragment): tetracycline efflux protein; tetA; confers resistance to tetracycline
   2436..2460    -  misc_feature   RB T-DNA repeat: right border repeat from nopaline C58 T-DNA
   2490..2508    +  misc_feature   MCS (fragment): pUC18/19 multiple cloning site
   2559..2904    +  promoter       CaMV 35S promoter: strong constitutive promoter from cauliflower mosaic virus
   2856..2902    +  promoter       minimal CaMV 35S promoter: minimal 35S promoter from cauliflower mosaic virus
   2914..2932    -  misc_feature   MCS (fragment): pUC18/19 multiple cloning site
   2943..3458    +  CDS            P19_TBSVC: Experimental evidence at protein level: Swiss-Prot protein existence level 1. Acts as a suppressor of RNA-mediated gene silencing, also known as post-transcriptional gene silencing (PTGS), a mechanism of plant viral defense that limits the accumulation of viral RNAs. Binds to short interfering RNAs (siRNAs) with high affinity. Acts as a molecular caliper to specifically select siRNAs based on the length of the duplex region of the RNA (By similarity). From Tomato bushy stunt virus (strain Cherry) (TBSV).
   3531..3707    +  polyA_signal   CaMV poly(A) signal: cauliflower mosaic virus polyadenylation signal
   4210..4551    +  promoter       CaMV 35S promoter: strong constitutive promoter from cauliflower mosaic virus
   4562..4586    +  protein_bind   attB1: mutant version of attB; recombination site for the Gateway® BP reaction BP Clonase™
   4673..5287    +  CDS            ILR3 (fragment): ILR3_ARATH - Also known as BHLH105, EN133. Experimental evidence at protein level: Swiss-Prot protein existence level 1. Transcription factor. Plays a role in resistance to amide- linked indole-3-acetic acid (IAA) conjugates such as IAA-Leu and IAA- Phe. May regulate gene expression in response to metal homeostasis changes. From Arabidopsis thaliana (Mouse-ear cress).
   5295..5319    -  protein_bind   attB2: mutant version of attB; recombination site for the Gateway® BP reaction BP Clonase™
   5348..5437    +  CDS            3xHA: three tandem HA epitope tags
   5471..5723    +  terminator     NOS terminator: nopaline synthase terminator and poly(A) signal
   6152..6404    -  terminator     NOS terminator: nopaline synthase terminator and poly(A) signal
   6428..6856    -  CDS            nos (fragment): DHNO_AGRT7 - Protein inferred from homology: Swiss-Prot protein existence level 3. From Agrobacterium tumefaciens (strain T37).
   6872..7897    -  CDS            HygR: aminoglycoside phosphotransferase from E. coli; aph(4)-Ia; confers resistance to hygromycin
   7907..8251    -  promoter       CaMV 35S promoter: strong constitutive promoter from cauliflower mosaic virus
   7908..7954    -  promoter       minimal CaMV 35S promoter: minimal 35S promoter from cauliflower mosaic virus
   8389..8544    +  CDS            lacZα (fragment) (sequence partly withheld): LacZα fragment of β-galactosidase; lacZ fragment
   8542..8842    +  rep_origin     M13 ori (fragment) (sequence partly withheld): M13 bacteriophage origin of replication; arrow indicates direction of (+) strand synthesis
   8843..8973    +  CDS            lacI (fragment): lac repressor; lacI; The lac repressor binds to the lac operator to inhibit transcription in E. coli. This inhibition can be relieved by adding lactose or isopropyl-β-D-thiogalactopyranoside (IPTG).
   9027..9051    -  misc_feature   LB T-DNA repeat: left border repeat from nopaline C58 T-DNA
  10508..10627   -  CDS            tetR (fragment): TETR1_ECOLX - Experimental evidence at protein level: Swiss-Prot protein existence level 1. TetR is the repressor of the tetracycline resistance element; its N-terminal region forms a helix-turn-helix structure and binds DNA. Binding of tetracycline to TetR reduces the repressor affinity for the tetracycline resistance gene (tetA) promoter operator sites. From Escherichia coli.
  10647..11795   -  CDS            trfA: trans-acting replication protein that binds to and activates oriV
  12094..12888   -  CDS            KanR: aminoglycoside phosphotransferase; aphA-3; confers resistance to kanamycin
  13080..13847   +  mobile_element IS1: prokaryotic transposable element IS1
  13856..14005   -  CDS            satA (fragment): STA_BACSU - Also known as yyaR. Experimental evidence at protein level: Swiss-Prot protein existence level 1. Involved in resistance to streptothricin, a broad-spectrum antibiotic produced by streptomycetes. Detoxifies streptothricin via acetylation of the beta amino group of the first beta-lysyl moiety of streptothricin. From Bacillus subtilis (strain 168).
  14004..14198   -  CDS            satA (fragment): STA_BACSU - Also known as yyaR. Experimental evidence at protein level: Swiss-Prot protein existence level 1. Involved in resistance to streptothricin, a broad-spectrum antibiotic produced by streptomycetes. Detoxifies streptothricin via acetylation of the beta amino group of the first beta-lysyl moiety of streptothricin. From Bacillus subtilis (strain 168).
  14201..14476   -  CDS            klaC (fragment): KLAC_ECOLX - Also known as telB. Protein predicted: Swiss-Prot protein existence level 4. Belongs to the kla operon, which is associated with cryptic tellurite resistance, and IncW plasmid fertility inhibition. From Escherichia coli.
  14540..15171   -  rep_origin     oriV: incP origin of replication
