[The description below was written by a language model from this plasmid's Addgene catalogue record and pLannotate feature annotations shown in this document.]
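Description:
pGWB14-LYX041 is a plant binary expression vector built on the pGWB14 backbone, designed for Agrobacterium-mediated transient or stable expression of a Nicotiana benthamiana transcription factor (gene model Niben101Scf00176g06015.1). It is a low-copy, broad-host-range plasmid: the annotated sequence carries the IncP oriV origin with its trans-acting replication protein trfA, plus oriT and traJ for mobilisation, which together allow maintenance in both E. coli and Agrobacterium. Bacterial selection is by kanamycin (KanR). Remnants of tetracycline resistance genes, an IS1 element and other backbone fragments are also detected but are partial.

Between the right and left T-DNA border repeats lie three expression units. The main cassette places the transcription factor coding sequence under the CaMV 35S promoter, flanked by attB1 and attB2 sites, fused in frame at its C terminus to a 3xHA epitope tag and terminated by the NOS terminator. The insert's best annotation match is to Arabidopsis ILR3 (bHLH105), suggesting that the encoded protein is a related bHLH-type factor, though the record itself does not name the family. The record lists Gibson assembly as the cloning method. A second, 35S-driven hygromycin phosphotransferase cassette with a NOS terminator provides selection of stably transformed plant cells. The feature table also shows a third unit not mentioned in the catalogue entry: the tomato bushy stunt virus P19 silencing suppressor under a 35S promoter with a CaMV polyadenylation signal, an element commonly included to boost transient expression in agroinfiltrated leaves. The HA tag allows detection or immunoprecipitation of the expressed factor.
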