Addgene plasmid #126259: pGWB14-LYX041
Purpose: With a Nicotiana benthamiana transcription factor in PGWB14 backbone, for Agrobacterium mediated transient or stable expression corresponding transcription factor fused with a C-terminal HA tag.
Depositing lab: Silin Zhong. Depositing organization: Chinese University of Hong Kong.
Backbone
  Vector backbone: pGWB14
  Vector type: Plant Expression
  Selectable markers: Hygromycin
Growth in bacteria
  Bacterial resistance: Kanamycin, 50 μg/mL
  Growth temperature: 37°C
  Growth strain: DH5alpha
  Copy number: Low Copy
Gene/Insert
  Gene/Insert name: Niben101Scf00176g06015.1
  Species: Nicotiana benthamiana
  Promoter: CaMV 35S
  Tag / fusion protein: HA (C terminal on insert)
  Cloning method: Gibson Cloning
Terms and licenses: Academic/Nonprofit Terms; Industry Terms: Not Available to Industry
How to cite: pGWB14-LYX041 was a gift from Silin Zhong (Addgene plasmid # 126259 ; http://n2t.net/addgene:126259 ; RRID:Addgene_126259)
