>Addgene plasmid #126259 | pGWB14-LYX041 | depositor partial sequence | sequence record 241533 | Niben101Scf00176g06015.1
ATGGCTGAAACAGAAGAAGATGGTTCAAGTTGGCTTATAGAACTTGGGTTAATGGAAGACCTTCCTTCCC
TTGAACCCAATGCTCAATGGCCCTCTACTGCTTTTTCCCTTCCTAATAATCTCAGTTCTGGATTAGATGA
TTCCTACGGCAACTCAGATAGTTTGAAGGACTGCGGCTCCAAAAAGAGGGCGAGATCTGGAGCATGTGCG
TCTGACTCAAAAGCACATAGGGAGAAAATGCGTAGGGACAAGCTGAATGACAGGCACACACATACTCTCT
CTCTCTCTCTCTCCTGTTTTCTGTTCCAAGAATTAAGTTCAATCCTGGAACCTGGAAAGCAGCCCAAAAT
GGATAAATCTGTTATCTTGAGTGATGCGGTTCGAATAGTGGTGCAGTTGAGAGATGAAGCTCAGAAGCTC
AAAGAGTCTTATGACAACTTGCAGGAGAAGGTTAATGAATTGAAGGCTGAGAAAAATGAACTCCGAGATG
AGAAACAGAAGCTGAAAGCAGAGAAAGACAAACTTGAGCAGCAACTGAAGACCACGAACGCTCAACCTGG
GTTTTTACCACACCCTCCTGCAATGGCTTCTCCTTTTTCAGCTCCACATCAAGTCTATGCAAGCAAAATG
ATGCCATATCTTGGCTACCCTGGAATCCCTATGTGGCAGTTTGTGCCTCCTGCTGCAGTTGATACCTCAG
AGGATCATGCTCTCCGTCCCCCAGTTGCT
